Addgene plasmid #57905: mKO2-Vimentin-7
Purpose: Localization: Intermediate Filaments, Excitation: 551, Emission: 565
Depositing lab: Michael Davidson. Depositing organization: Florida State University, Tallahassee.
Backbone
  Vector backbone: mKO2
  Backbone size w/o insert (bp): 4750
  Vector type: Mammalian Expression
  Selectable markers: Neomycin (select with G418)
Growth in bacteria
  Bacterial resistance: Kanamycin, 50 μg/mL
  Growth temperature: 37°C
  Growth strain: DH5alpha
  Copy number: High Copy
Gene/Insert
  Gene/Insert name: Vimentin (alt name: NM_003380.3)
  Species: H. sapiens (human)
  Entrez Gene: VIM
  Promoter: CMV
  Tag / fusion protein: mKO2
  Cloning method: Unknown
  Sequencing primers: 5′ CMV-F; 3′ SV40pA-R
Terms and licenses: Academic/Nonprofit Terms; Industry Terms: Not Available to Industry
Depositor comments: . Excitation = 551; Emission = 565
How to cite: mKO2-Vimentin-7 was a gift from Michael Davidson (Addgene plasmid # 57905 ; http://n2t.net/addgene:57905 ; RRID:Addgene_57905)
