[The description below was written by a language model from this plasmid's Addgene catalogue record and pLannotate feature annotations shown in this document.]
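Description:
mKO2-Vimentin-7 is a mammalian expression plasmid that produces human vimentin (VIM) fused to the orange fluorescent protein mKO2, intended as a live-cell marker for intermediate filaments. The sequenced record is 6,046 nt. Expression is driven by the human cytomegalovirus immediate early enhancer and promoter, followed by a remnant of the multiple cloning site. The feature table places the vimentin coding sequence first and mKO2 directly downstream, separated by a short gap, so the fluorescent protein sits at the C-terminus of vimentin; the "7" in the name probably denotes the linker length, although the record does not say so. The transcript is terminated by an SV40 polyadenylation signal. The short "large T antigen" fragment annotated just upstream of it is most likely part of that SV40 terminator region rather than a functional element.

The backbone is a standard fluorescent-protein fusion vector layout. A high-copy ColE1/pUC-type origin supports propagation in E. coli, and an f1 origin is also present. A single Tn5 aminoglycoside phosphotransferase gene (NeoR/KanR) serves both hosts: the bacterial bla-type promoter gives kanamycin resistance in bacteria, while the SV40 enhancer/early promoter and HSV TK polyadenylation signal allow G418 selection of stably transfected mammalian cells. The small ble and bGH poly(A) fragments appear to be annotation hits or backbone remnants with no evident role.

The construct is used for fluorescence imaging of the vimentin filament network. mKO2 is a constitutively fluorescent orange protein derived from the coral Verrillofungia concinna, with excitation recorded at 551 nm and emission at 565 nm, which makes it suitable for combination with green or far-red labels in multicolour experiments.
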