Features (pLannotate 1.2.2; 16 found; start..end, strand, type, name):
      1..304     +  enhancer       CMV enhancer: human cytomegalovirus immediate early enhancer
    305..508     +  promoter       CMV promoter: human cytomegalovirus (CMV) immediate early promoter
    531..574     +  misc_feature   MCS (fragment): multiple cloning site
    577..1974    +  CDS            VIM: VIME_HUMAN - Experimental evidence at protein level: Swiss-Prot protein existence level 1. Involved with LARP6 in the stabilization of type I collagen mRNAs for CO1A1 and CO1A2. From Homo sapiens (Human).
   1996..2649    +  CDS            mKO2: mKO2 is a basic (constitutively fluorescent) orange fluorescent protein published in 2008, derived from Verrillofungia concinna. It has moderate acid sensitivity.
   2668..2751    +  CDS            large T antigen (fragment): large T antigen from SV40 (simian virus 40)
   2774..2895    +  polyA_signal   SV40 poly(A) signal: SV40 polyadenylation signal
   2929..3357    -  rep_origin     f1 ori (sequence partly withheld): f1 bacteriophage origin of replication; arrow indicates direction of (+) strand synthesis
   3384..3488    +  promoter       AmpR promoter: bla
   3490..3847    +  promoter       SV40 promoter: SV40 enhancer and early promoter
   3882..4676    +  CDS            NeoR/KanR: aminoglycoside phosphotransferase from Tn5; aph(3')-II (or nptII); confers resistance to neomycin, kanamycin, and G418 (Geneticin®)
   4697..4849    +  CDS            ble (fragment): BLE_KLEPN - Experimental evidence at protein level: Swiss-Prot protein existence level 1. Binding protein with a strong affinity to the bleomycin family of antibiotics. Binds to CL990; an antimitotic-antibiotic compound. From Klebsiella pneumoniae.
   4908..4955    +  polyA_signal   HSV TK poly(A) signal: herpes simplex virus thymidine kinase polyadenylation signal (Cole and Stacy, 1985)
   5046..5062    -  polyA_signal   bGH poly(A) signal (fragment): bovine growth hormone polyadenylation signal
   5284..5872    +  rep_origin     ori: high-copy-number ColE1/pMB1/pBR322/pUC origin of replication
   5987..6046    +  enhancer       CMV enhancer (fragment): human cytomegalovirus immediate early enhancer
>Addgene plasmid #57905 | mKO2-Vimentin-7 | addgene full sequence | sequence record 492857 | Addgene NGS Result
CGTTACATAACTTACGGTAAATGGCCCGCCTGGCTGACCGCCCAACGACCCCCGCCCATTGACGTCAATA
ATGACGTATGTTCCCATAGTAACGCCAATAGGGACTTTCCATTGACGTCAATGGGTGGAGTATTTACGGT
AAACTGCCCACTTGGCAGTACATCAAGTGTATCATATGCCAAGTACGCCCCCTATTGACGTCAATGACGG
TAAATGGCCCGCCTGGCATTATGCCCAGTACATGACCTTATGGGACTTTCCTACTTGGCAGTACATCTAC
GTATTAGTCATCGCTATTACCATGGTGATGCGGTTTTGGCAGTACATCAATGGGCGTGGATAGCGGTTTG
ACTCACGGGGATTTCCAAGTCTCCACCCCATTGACGTCAATGGGAGTTTGTTTTGGCACCAAAATCAACG
GGACTTTCCAAAATGTCGTAACAACTCCGCCCCATTGACGCAAATGGGCGGTAGGCGTGTACGGTGGGAG
GTCTATATAAGCAGAGCTGGTTTAGTGAACCGTCAGATCCGCTAGCGCTACCGGACTCAGATCTCGAGCT
CAAGCTTCGAATTCCCATGTCCACCAGGTCCGTGTCCTCGTCCTCCTACCGCAGGATGTTCGGCGGCCCG
GGCACCGCGAGCCGGCCGAGCTCCAGCCGGAGCTACGTGACTACGTCCACCCGCACCTACAGCCTGGGCA
GCGCGCTGCGCCCCAGCACCAGCCGCAGCCTCTACGCCTCGTCCCCGGGCGGCGTGTATGCCACGCGCTC
CTCTGCCGTGCGCCTGCGGAGCAGCGTGCCCGGGGTGCGGCTCCTGCAGGACTCGGTGGACTTCTCGCTG
GCCGACGCCATCAACACCGAGTTCAAGAACACCCGCACCAACGAGAAGGTGGAGCTGCAGGAGCTGAATG
ACCGCTTCGCCAACTACATCGACAAGGTGCGCTTCCTGGAGCAGCAGAATAAGATCCTGCTGGCCGAGCT
CGAGCAGCTCAAGGGCCAAGGCAAGTCGCGCCTGGGGGACCTCTACGAGGAGGAGATGCGGGAGCTGCGC
CGGCAGGTGGACCAGCTAACCAACGACAAAGCCCGCGTCGAGGTGGAGCGCGACAACCTGGCCGAGGACA
TCATGCGCCTCCGGGAGAAATTGCAGGAGGAGATGCTTCAGAGAGAGGAAGCCGAAAACACCCTGCAATC
TTTCAGACAGGATGTTGACAATGCGTCTCTGGCACGTCTTGACCTTGAACGCAAAGTGGAATCTTTGCAA
GAAGAGATTGCCTTTTTGAAGAAACTCCACGAAGAGGAAATCCAGGAGCTGCAGGCTCAGATTCAGGAAC
AGCATGTCCAAATCGATGTGGATGTTTCCAAGCCTGACCTCACGGCTGCCCTGCGTGACGTACGTCAGCA
ATATGAAAGTGTGGCTGCCAAGAACCTGCAGGAGGCAGAAGAATGGTACAAATCCAAGTTTGCTGACCTC
TCTGAGGCTGCCAACCGGAACAATGACGCCCTGCGCCAGGCAAAGCAGGAGTCCACTGAGTACCGGAGAC
AGGTGCAGTCCCTCACCTGTGAAGTGGATGCCCTTAAAGGAACCAATGAGTCCCTGGAACGCCAGATGCG
TGAAATGGAAGAGAACTTTGCCGTTGAAGCTGCTAACTACCAAGACACTATTGGCCGCCTGCAGGATGAG
ATTCAGAATATGAAGGAGGAAATGGCTCGTCACCTTCGTGAATACCAAGACCTGCTCAATGTTAAGATGG
CCCTTGACATTGAGATTGCCACCTACAGGAAGCTGCTGGAAGGCGAGGAGAGCAGGATTTCTCTGCCTCT
TCCAAACTTTTCCTCCCTGAACCTGAGGGAAACTAATCTGGATTCACTCCCTCTGGTTGATACCCACTCA
AAAAGGACACTTCTGATTAAGACGGTTGAAACTAGAGATGGACAGGTTATCAACGAAACTTCTCAGCATC
ACGATGACCTTGAAGGGGATCCACCGGTCGCCACCATGGTGAGTGTGATTAAACCAGAGATGAAGATGAG
GTACTACATGGACGGCTCCGTCAATGGGCATGAGTTCACAATTGAAGGTGAAGGCACAGGCAGACCTTAC
GAGGGACATCAAGAGATGACACTACGCGTCACAATGGCCGAGGGCGGGCCAATGCCTTTCGCGTTTGACT
TAGTGTCACACGTGTTCTGTTACGGCCACAGAGTATTTACTAAATATCCAGAAGAGATACCAGACTATTT
CAAACAAGCATTTCCTGAAGGCCTGTCATGGGAAAGGTCGTTGGAGTTCGAAGATGGTGGGTCCGCTTCA
GTCAGTGCGCATATAAGCCTTAGAGGAAACACCTTCTACCACAAATCCAAATTTACTGGGGTTAACTTTC
CTGCCGATGGTCCTATCATGCAAAACCAAAGTGTTGATTGGGAGCCATCAACCGAGAAAATTACTGCCAG
CGACGGAGTTCTGAAGGGTGATGTTACGATGTACCTAAAACTTGAAGGAGGCGGCAATCACAAATGCCAA
ATGAAGACTACTTACAAGGCGGCAAAAGAGATTCTTGAAATGCCAGGAGACCATTACATCGGCCATCGCC
TCGTCAGGAAAACCGAAGGCAACATTACTGAGCAGGTAGAAGATGCAGTAGCTCATAGCTAAGCGGCCGC
GACTCTAGATCATAATCAGCCATACCACATTTGTAGAGGTTTTACTTGCTTTAAAAAACCTCCCACACCT
CCCCCTGAACCTGAAACATAAAATGAATGCAATTGTTGTTGTTAACTTGTTTATTGCAGCTTATAATGGT
TACAAATAAAGCAATAGCATCACAAATTTCACAAATAAAGCATTTTTTTCACTGCATTCTAGTTGTGGTT
TGTCCAAACTCATCAATGTATCTTAAGGCGTAAATTGTAAGCGTTAATATTTTGTTAAAATTCGCGTTAA
ATTTTTGTTAAATCAGCTCATTTTTTAACCAATAGGCCGAAATCGGCAAAATCCCTTATAAATCAAAAGA
ATAGACCGAGATAGGGT
[37 nt withheld, positions 3028-3064]
AAAGAACGTGGACTCCAACGTCAAAGG
[49 nt withheld, positions 3092-3140]
T
[91 nt withheld, positions 3142-3232]
G
[124 nt withheld, positions 3234-3357]
CAGGTGGCACTTTTCGGGGAAATGTGCGCGGAACCCCTATTTGTTTATTTTTCTAAATACATTCAAATAT
GTATCCGCTCATGAGACAATAACCCTGATAAATGCTTCAATAATATTGAAAAAGGAAGAGTCCTGAGGCG
GAAAGAACCAGCTGTGGAATGTGTGTCAGTTAGGGTGTGGAAAGTCCCCAGGCTCCCCAGCAGGCAGAAG
TATGCAAAGCATGCATCTCAATTAGTCAGCAACCAGGTGTGGAAAGTCCCCAGGCTCCCCAGCAGGCAGA
AGTATGCAAAGCATGCATCTCAATTAGTCAGCAACCATAGTCCCGCCCCTAACTCCGCCCATCCCGCCCC
TAACTCCGCCCAGTTCCGCCCATTCTCCGCCCCATGGCTGACTAATTTTTTTTATTTATGCAGAGGCCGA
GGCCGCCTCGGCCTCTGAGCTATTCCAGAAGTAGTGAGGAGGCTTTTTTGGAGGCCTAGGCTTTTGCAAA
GATCGATCAAGAGACAGGATGAGGATCGTTTCGCATGATTGAACAAGATGGATTGCACGCAGGTTCTCCG
GCCGCTTGGGTGGAGAGGCTATTCGGCTATGACTGGGCACAACAGACAATCGGCTGCTCTGATGCCGCCG
TGTTCCGGCTGTCAGCGCAGGGGCGCCCGGTTCTTTTTGTCAAGACCGACCTGTCCGGTGCCCTGAATGA
ACTGCAAGACGAGGCAGCGCGGCTATCGTGGCTGGCCACGACGGGCGTTCCTTGCGCAGCTGTGCTCGAC
GTTGTCACTGAAGCGGGAAGGGACTGGCTGCTATTGGGCGAAGTGCCGGGGCAGGATCTCCTGTCATCTC
ACCTTGCTCCTGCCGAGAAAGTATCCATCATGGCTGATGCAATGCGGCGGCTGCATACGCTTGATCCGGC
TACCTGCCCATTCGACCACCAAGCGAAACATCGCATCGAGCGAGCACGTACTCGGATGGAAGCCGGTCTT
GTCGATCAGGATGATCTGGACGAAGAGCATCAGGGGCTCGCGCCAGCCGAACTGTTCGCCAGGCTCAAGG
CGAGCATGCCCGACGGCGAGGATCTCGTCGTGACCCATGGCGATGCCTGCTTGCCGAATATCATGGTGGA
AAATGGCCGCTTTTCTGGATTCATCGACTGTGGCCGGCTGGGTGTGGCGGACCGCTATCAGGACATAGCG
TTGGCTACCCGTGATATTGCTGAAGAGCTTGGCGGCGAATGGGCTGACCGCTTCCTCGTGCTTTACGGTA
TCGCCGCTCCCGATTCGCAGCGCATCGCCTTCTATCGCCTTCTTGACGAGTTCTTCTGAGCGGGACTCTG
GGGTTCGAAATGACCGACCAAGCGACGCCCAACCTGCCATCACGAGATTTCGATTCCACCGCCGCCTTCT
ATGAAAGGTTGGGCTTCGGAATCGTTTTCCGGGACGCCGGCTGGATGATCCTCCAGCGCGGGGATCTCAT
GCTGGAGTTCTTCGCCCACCCTAGGGGGAGGCTAACTGAAACACGGAAGGAGACAATACCGGAAGGAACC
CGCGCTATGACGGCAATAAAAAGACAGAATAAAACGCACGGTGTTGGGTCGTTTGTTCATAAACGCGGGG
TTCGGTCCCAGGGCTGGCACTCTGTCGATACCCCACCGAGACCCCATTGGGGCCAATACGCCCGCGTTTC
TTCCTTTTCCCCACCCCACCCCCCAAGTTCGGGTGAAGGCCCAGGGCTCGCAGCCAACGTCGGGGCGGCA
GGCCCTGCCATAGCCTCAGGTTACTCATATATACTTTAGATTGATTTAAAACTTCATTTTTAATTTAAAA
GGATCTAGGTGAAGATCCTTTTTGATAATCTCATGACCAAAATCCCTTAACGTGAGTTTTCGTTCCACTG
AGCGTCAGACCCCGTAGAAAAGATCAAAGGATCTTCTTGAGATCCTTTTTTTCTGCGCGTAATCTGCTGC
TTGCAAACAAAAAAACCACCGCTACCAGCGGTGGTTTGTTTGCCGGATCAAGAGCTACCAACTCTTTTTC
CGAAGGTAACTGGCTTCAGCAGAGCGCAGATACCAAATACTGTTCTTCTAGTGTAGCCGTAGTTAGGCCA
CCACTTCAAGAACTCTGTAGCACCGCCTACATACCTCGCTCTGCTAATCCTGTTACCAGTGGCTGCTGCC
AGTGGCGATAAGTCGTGTCTTACCGGGTTGGACTCAAGACGATAGTTACCGGATAAGGCGCAGCGGTCGG
GCTGAACGGGGGGTTCGTGCACACAGCCCAGCTTGGAGCGAACGACCTACACCGAACTGAGATACCTACA
GCGTGAGCTATGAGAAAGCGCCACGCTTCCCGAAGGGAGAAAGGCGGACAGGTATCCGGTAAGCGGCAGG
GTCGGAACAGGAGAGCGCACGAGGGAGCTTCCAGGGGGAAACGCCTGGTATCTTTATAGTCCTGTCGGGT
TTCGCCACCTCTGACTTGAGCGTCGATTTTTGTGATGCTCGTCAGGGGGGCGGAGCCTATGGAAAAACGC
CAGCAACGCGGCCTTTTTACGGTTCCTGGCCTTTTGCTGGCCTTTTGCTCACATGTTCTTTCCTGCGTTA
TCCCCTGATTCTGTGGATAACCGTATTACCGCCATGCATTAGTTATTAATAGTAATCAATTACGGGGTCA
TTAGTTCATAGCCCATATATGGAGTTCCG
