>Addgene plasmid #57905 | mKO2-Vimentin-7 | depositor partial sequence | sequence record 89055 | insert sequence
GACGTCAGATCCGCTAGCGCTACCGGACTCAGATCTCGAGCTCAAGCTTCGAATTCCCATGTCCACCAGG
TCCGTGTCCTCGTCCTCCTACCGCAGGATGTTCGGCGGCCCGGGCACCGCGAGCCGGCCGAGCTCCAGCC
GGAGCTACGTGACTACGTCCACCCGCACCTACAGCCTGGGCAGCGCGCTGCGCCCCAGCACCAGCCGCAG
CCTCTACGCCTCGTCCCCGGGCGGCGTGTATGCCACGCGCTCCTCTGCCGTGCGCCTGCGGAGCAGCGTG
CCCGGGGTGCGGCTCCTGCAGGACTCGGTGGACTTCTCGCTGGCCGACGCCATCAACACCGAGTTCAAGA
ACACCCGCACCAACGAGAAGGTGGAGCTGCAGGAGCTGAATGACCGCTTCGCCAACTACATCGACAAGGT
GCGCTTCCTGGAGCAGCAGAATAAGATCCTGCTGGCCGAGCTCGAGCAGCTCAAGGGCCAAGGCAAGTCG
CGCCTGGGGGACCTCTACGAGGAGGAGATGCGGGAGCTGCGCCGGCAGGTGGACCAGCTAACCAACGACA
AAGCCCGCGTCGAGGTGGAGCGCGACAACCTGGCCGAGGACATCATGCGCCTCCGGGAGAAATTGCAGGA
GGAGATGCTTCAGAGAGAGGAAGCCGAAAACACCCTGCAATCTTTCAGACAGGATGTTGACAATGCGTCT
CTGGCACGTCTTGACCTTGAACGCAAAGTGGAATCTTTGCAAGAAGAGATTGCCTTTTTGAAGAAACTCC
ACGAAGAGGAAATCCAGGAGCTGCAGGCTCAGATTCAGGAACAGCATGTCCAAATCGATGTGGATGTTTC
CAAGCCTGACCTCACGGCTGCCCTGCGTGACGTACGTCAGCAATATGAAAGTGTGGCTGCCAAGAACCTG
CAGGAGGCAGAAGAATGGTACAAATCCAAGTTTGCTGACCTCTCTGAGGCTGCCAACCGGAACAATGACG
CCCTGCGCCAGGCAAAGCAGGAGTCCACTGAGTACCGGAGACAGGTGCAGTCCCTCACCTGTGAAGTGGA
TGCCCTTAAAGGAACCAATGAGTCCCTGGAACGCCAGATGCGTGAAATGGAAGAGAACTTTGCCGTTGAA
GCTGCTAACTACCAAGACACTATTGGCCGCCTGCAGGATGAGATTCAGAATATGAAGGAGGAAATGGCTC
GTCACCTTCGTGAATACCAAGACCTGCTCAATGTTAAGATGGCCCTTGACATTGAGATTGCCACCTACAG
GAAGCTGCTGGAAGGCGAGGAGAGCAGGATTTCTCTGCCTCTTCCAAACTTTTCCTCCCTGAACCTGAGG
GAAACTAATCTGGATTCACTCCCTCTGGTTGATACCCACTCAAAAAGGACACTTCTGATTAAGACGGTTG
AAACTAGAGATGGACAGGTTATCAACGAAACTTCTCAGCATCACGATGACCTTGAAGGGGATCCACCGGT
CGCCACCATGGTGAGTGTGATTAAACCAGAGATGAAGATGAGGTACTACATGGACGGCTCCGTCAATGGG
CATGAGTTCACAATTGAAGGTGAAGGCACAGGCAGACCTTACGAGGGACATCAAGAGATGACACTACGCG
TCACAATGGCCGAGGGCGGGCCAATGCCTTTCGCGTTTGACTTAGTGTCACACGTGTTCTGTTACGGCCA
CAGAGTATTTACTAAATATCCAGAAGAGATACCAGACTATTTCAAACAAGCATTTCCTGAAGGCCTGTCA
TGGGAAAGGTCGTTGGAGTTCGAAGATGGTGGGTCCGCTTCAGTCAGTGCGCATATAAGCCTTAGAGGAA
ACACCTTCTACCACAAATCCAAATTTACTGGGGTTAACTTTCCTGCCGATGGTCCTATCATGCAAAACCA
AAGTGTTGATTGGGAGCCATCAACCGAGAAAATTACTGCCAGCGACGGAGTTCTGAAGGGTGATGTTACG
ATGTACCTAAAACTTGAAGGAGGCGGCAATCACAAATGCCAAATGAAGACTACTTACAAGGCGGCAAAAG
AGATTCTTGAAATGCCAGGAGACCATTACATCGGCCATCGCCTCGTCAGGAAAACCGAAGGCAACATTAC
TGAGCAGGTAGAAGATGCAGTAGCTCATAGCTAAGCGGCCGCGACTCTAGATCATAATCAGCCATACCAC
ATT
